Addgene plasmid #99222: pTECH-chPylRS(IPYE)
Purpose: Expression plasmid encoding chPylRS(IPYE) and pylT
Depositing lab: Dieter Söll. Depositing organization: Yale University. Publication: Continuous directed evolution of aminoacyl-tRNA synthetases. Bryson DI, Fan C, Guo LT, Miller C, Soll D, Liu DR. Nat Chem Biol. 2017 Oct 16. doi: 10.1038/nchembio.2474. PubMed 29035361.
Backbone
  Vector backbone: p15A
  Backbone manufacturer: Dieter Söll Lab
  Backbone size w/o insert (bp): 1728
  Total vector size (bp): 3838
  Vector type: Bacterial Expression
Growth in bacteria
  Bacterial resistance: Chloramphenicol, 25 μg/mL
  Growth temperature: 37°C
  Growth strain: DH5alpha
  Copy number: Low Copy
Gene/Insert
  Gene/Insert name: Plpp chPyl(IPYE)RS; PproK pylT
  Species: Synthetic
  Insert size (bp): 2110
  Mutation: Contains activating mutations V31I, T56P, H62Y, A100E (IPYE) in the chPylRS gene
  Promoter: Plpp and PproK
  Cloning method: Ligation Independent Cloning
  Sequencing primers: 5′ n/a; 3′ n/a
Terms and licenses: Academic/Nonprofit Terms; Industry Terms: Not Available to Industry
How to cite: pTECH-chPylRS(IPYE) was a gift from Dieter Söll (Addgene plasmid # 99222 ; http://n2t.net/addgene:99222 ; RRID:Addgene_99222)
