[The description below was written by a language model from this plasmid's Addgene catalogue record and pLannotate feature annotations shown in this document.]
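Description:
pTECH-chPylRS(IPYE) is a small (about 3.8 kb) bacterial expression plasmid for E. coli that supplies an orthogonal pyrrolysyl-tRNA synthetase/tRNA pair. It replicates from a p15A origin, listed as low copy in the catalogue, which is compatible with ColE1-type plasmids and so allows it to be co-maintained with a second plasmid. Selection is by chloramphenicol, through a cat gene driven by its native promoter. The short annotated fragments of TcR, the tet promoter, IS1, an RSF origin, lacI, lacZα and a SET1 tag are most likely backbone remnants or incidental sequence matches rather than functional elements. The cat annotation notes that this marker is used in vectors such as pACYC184.

The roughly 2.1 kb synthetic insert holds two expression units. The first, driven by the lpp promoter (Plpp), encodes chPylRS(IPYE), a pyrrolysyl-tRNA synthetase carrying four activating substitutions: V31I, T56P, H62Y and A100E. The annotation software matches this open reading frame to Methanosarcina barkeri PylS, the enzyme that charges tRNA(Pyl) with pyrrolysine in response to the UAG stop codon. The record does not spell out what the "ch" designation refers to. The second unit places pylT, the cognate tRNA and annotated as a single tRNA feature downstream of the synthetase gene, under the proK promoter (PproK). Neither promoter is picked up in the feature tables, so their positions are known only from the catalogue fields.

The two sequence records, from the depositor and from repository sequencing, have the same length and feature order and differ only in their start coordinate. The plasmid comes from work on continuous directed evolution of aminoacyl-tRNA synthetases. Co-expression of the synthetase and tRNA suits it to amber codon suppression experiments in E. coli, such as testing the activity of the improved variant.
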