Features (pLannotate 1.2.2; 12 found; start..end, strand, type, name):
    694..1950    +  CDS            pylS: PYLS_METBA - Experimental evidence at protein level: Swiss-Prot protein existence level 1. Catalyzes the attachment of pyrrolysine to tRNA(Pyl). Pyrrolysine is a lysine derivative encoded by the termination codon UAG. From Methanosarcina barkeri.
   1958..1975    +  CDS            SET1 (fragment): solubility-enhancement tag derived from T7 phage gene 10B
   2066..2106    +  CDS            lacI (fragment): lac repressor; lacI; The lac repressor binds to the lac operator to inhibit transcription in E. coli. This inhibition can be relieved by adding lactose or isopropyl-β-D-thiogalactopyranoside (IPTG).
   2204..2272    +  ncRNA          tRNA: Accession: RF00005 - tRNA
   2315..2362    +  CDS            lacZα (fragment): LacZα fragment of β-galactosidase; lacZ fragment
   2363..2464    -  CDS            TcR (fragment): tetracycline efflux protein; tet; confers resistance to tetracycline
   2512..2540    -  promoter       tet promoter: E. coli promoter for tetracycline efflux protein gene
   2652..3197    +  rep_origin     p15A ori: Plasmids containing the medium-copy-number p15A origin of replication can be propagated in E. coli cells that contain a second plasmid with the ColE1 origin.
   3285..3340    +  rep_origin     RSF ori (fragment): Plasmids containing the RSF 1030 origin of replication can be propagated in E. coli cells that contain additional plasmids with compatible origins.
   3459..3527    -  mobile_element IS1 (fragment): prokaryotic transposable element IS1
   3527..3619    +  promoter       cat promoter (fragment): promoter of the E. coli cat gene encoding chloramphenicol acetyltransferase
   3620..441     +  CDS            CmR (across the origin): chloramphenicol acetyltransferase; cat; confers resistance to chloramphenicol
>Addgene plasmid #99222 | pTECH-chPylRS(IPYE) | depositor full sequence | sequence record 182112 | pTECH-chPylRS(IPYE) sequence 3838 bps
CGTATGGCAATGAAAGACGGTGAGCTGGTGATATGGGATAGTGTTCACCCTTGTTACACCGTTTTCCATG
AGCAAACTGAAACGTTTTCATCGCTCTGGAGTGAATACCACGACGATTTCCGGCAGTTTCTACACATATA
TTCGCAAGATGTGGCGTGTTACGGCGAAAACCTGGCCTATTTCCCTAAAGGGTTTATTGAGAATATGTTT
TTCGTCTCAGCCAATCCCTGGGTGAGTTTCACCAGTTTTGATTTAAACGTGGCCAATATGGACAACTTCT
TCGCCCCCGTTTTCACCATGGGCAAATATTATACGCAAGGCGACAAGGTGCTGATGCCGCTGGCGATTCA
GGTTCATCATGCCGTTTGTGATGGCTTCCATGTCGGCAGAATGCTTAATGAATTACAACAGTACTGCGAT
GAGTGGCAGGGCGGGGCGTAATTTTTTTAAGGCAGTTATTGGTGCCCTTAAACGCCTGGTTGCTACGCCT
GAATAAGTGATAATAAGCGGATGAATGGCAGAAATTCGAAAGCAAATTCGACCCGGGCGGCCGCAACCCA
GCGTTCGATGCTTCTTTGAGCGAACGATCAAAAATAAGTGCCTTCCCATCAAAAAAATATTCTCAACATA
AAAAACTTTGTGTAATACTTGTAACGCTACATGGAGATTAACTCAATCTAGAGGGTAACTAGTATGGATA
AGAAGCCGCTGGATGTTCTGATCTCTGCGACCGGTCTGTGGATGTCCCGTACCGGCACGCTGCACAAGAT
CAAGCACTATGAGATTTCTCGTTCTAAAATCTACATCGAAATGGCGTGTGGTGACCATCTGGTTGTGAAC
AACTCTCGTTCTTGTCGTCCCGCACGTGCATTCCGTTATCATAAATACCGTAAAACCTGCAAACGTTGTC
GTGTTTCTGACGAAGATATCAACAACTTCCTGACCCGTTCTACCGAAGGCAAAACCTCTGTTAAAGTTAA
AGTTGTTTCTGAGCCGAAAGTGAAAAAAGCGATGCCGAAATCTGTTTCTCGTGCGCCGAAACCGCTGGAA
AATCCGGTTTCTGCGAAAGCGTCTACCGACACCTCTCGTTCTGTTCCGTCTCCGGCGAAATCTACCCCGA
ACTCTCCGGTTCCGACCTCTGCAAGTGCCCCCGCACTTACGAAGAGCCAGACTGACAGGCTTGAAGTCCT
GTTAAACCCAAAAGATGAGATTTCCCTGAATTCCGGCAAGCCTTTCAGGGAGCTTGAGTCCGAATTGCTC
TCTCGCAGAAAAAAAGACCTGCAGCAGATCTACGCGGAAGAAAGGGAGAATTATCTGGGGAAACTCGAGC
GTGAAATTACCAGGTTCTTTGTGGACAGGGGTTTTCTGGAAATAAAATCCCCGATCCTGATCCCTCTTGA
GTATATCGAAAGGATGGGCATTGATAATGATACCGAACTTTCAAAACAGATCTTCAGGGTTGACAAGAAC
TTCTGCCTGAGACCCATGCTTGCTCCAAACCTTTACAACTACCTGCGCAAGCTTGACAGGGCCCTGCCTG
ATCCAATAAAAATTTTTGAAATAGGCCCATGCTACAGAAAAGAGTCCGACGGCAAAGAACACCTCGAAGA
GTTTACCATGCTGAACTTCTGCCAGATGGGATCGGGATGCACACGGGAAAATCTTGAAAGCATAATTACG
GACTTCCTGAACCACCTGGGAATTGATTTCAAGATCGTAGGCGATTCCTGCATGGTCTATGGGGATACCC
TTGATGTAATGCACGGAGACCTGGAACTTTCCTCTGCAGTAGTCGGACCCATACCGCTTGACCGGGAATG
GGGTATTGATAAACCCTGGATAGGGGCAGGTTTCGGGCTCGAACGCCTTCTAAAGGTTAAACACGACTTT
AAAAATATCAAGAGAGCTGCAAGGTCCGAGTCTTACTATAACGGGATTTCTACCAACCTGTAACCTAGGC
TGCTGCCACCGCTGAGATCTATGGCCCGCGCCCACAGGAAGGAGCTACCGGCAGCGGTGCGGACTGTTGT
AACTCATAATAAGAAATGAGGCCGCTCATGGCGTTCTGTTGCCCGTCTCGCTGGTGAAAAGAAAAACCAC
CCTGGCTAACTAAGCGGCCTGCTGACTTTCTCGCCGATCAAAAGGCATTTTGCTATTAAGGGATTGACGA
GGGCGTATCTGCGCAGTAAGATGCGCCCCGCATTGGAAACCTGATCATGTAGATCGAATGGACTCTAAAT
CCGTTCAGCCGGGTTAGATTCCCGGGGTTTCCGCCAAATTCGAAAAGCCTGCTCAACGAGCAGGCTTTTT
TGCATGGCGTTACCCAACTTAATCGCCTTGCAGCACATCCCCCTTTCGCCAGATCCCGCAAGAGGCCCGG
CAGTACCGGCATAACCAAGCCTATGCCTACAGCATCCAGGGTGACGGTGCCGAGGATGACGATGAGCGCA
TTGTTAGATTTCATACACGGTGCCTGACTGCGTTAGCAATTTAACTGTGATAAACTACCGCATTAAAGCT
TATCGATGATAAGCTGTCAAACATGAGAATTACAACTTATATCGTATGGGGCTGACTTCAGGTGCTACAT
TTGAAGAGATAAATTGCACTGAAATCTAGAAATATTTTATCTGATTAATAAGATGATCTTCTTGAGATCG
TTTTGGTCTGCGCGTAATCTCTTGCTCTGAAAACGAAAAAACCGCCTTGCAGGGCGGTTTTTCGAAGGTT
CTCTGAGCTACCAACTCTTTGAACCGAGGTAACTGGCTTGGAGGAGCGCAGCCACCAAAACTTGTCCTTT
CAGTTTAGCCTTAACCGGCGCATGACTTCAAGACTAACTCCTCTAAATCAATTACCAGTGGCTGCTGCCA
GTGGTGCTTTTGCATGTCTTTCCGGGTTGGACTCAAGACGATAGTTACCGGATAAGGCGCAGCGGTCGGA
CTGAACGGGGGGTTCGTGCATACAGTCCAGCTTGGAGCGAACTGCCTACCCGGAACTGAGTGTCAGGCGT
GGAATGAGACAAACGCGGCCATAACAGCGGAATGACACCGGTAAACCGAAAGGCAGGAACAGGAGAGCGC
ACGAGGGAGCCGCCAGGGGGAAACGCCTGGTATCTTTATAGTCCTGTCGGGTTTCGCCACCACTGATTTG
AGCGTCAGATTTCGTGATGCTTGTCAGGGGGGCGGAGCCTATGGAAAAACGGCTTTGCCGCGGCCCTCTC
ACTTCCCTGTTAAGTATCTTCCTGGCATCTTCCAGGAAATCTCCGCCCCGTTCGTAAGCCATTTCCGCTC
GCCGCAGTCGAACGACCGAGCGTAGCGAGTCAGTGAGCGAGGAAGCGGAATATATCCTGTATCACATATT
CTGCTGACGCACCGGTGCAGCCTTTTTTCTCCTGCCACATGAAGCACTTCACTGACACCCTCATCAGTGC
CAACATAGTAAGCCAGTATACACTCCGCTAGCGCTGATGTCCGGCGGTGCTTTTGCCGTTACGCACCACC
CCGTCAGTAGCTGAACAGGAGGGACAGTAAGAGGTTCCAACTTTCACCATAATGAAATAAGATCACTACC
GGGCGTATTTTTTGAGTTATCGAGATTTTCAGGAGCTAAGGAAGCTAAAATGGAGAAAAAAATCACTGGA
TATACCACCGTTGATATATCCCAATGGCATCGTAAAGAACATTTTGAGGCATTTCAGTCAGTTGCTCAAT
GTACCTATAACCAGACCGTTCAGCTGGATATTACGGCCTTTTTAAAGACCGTAAAGAAAAATAAGCACAA
GTTTTATCCGGCCTTTATTCACATTCTTGCCCGCCTGATGAATGCTCATCCGGAACTC
