Features (pLannotate 1.2.2; 12 found; start..end, strand, type, name):
    140..1396    +  CDS            pylS: PYLS_METBA - Experimental evidence at protein level: Swiss-Prot protein existence level 1. Catalyzes the attachment of pyrrolysine to tRNA(Pyl). Pyrrolysine is a lysine derivative encoded by the termination codon UAG. From Methanosarcina barkeri.
   1404..1421    +  CDS            SET1 (fragment): solubility-enhancement tag derived from T7 phage gene 10B
   1512..1552    +  CDS            lacI (fragment): lac repressor; lacI; The lac repressor binds to the lac operator to inhibit transcription in E. coli. This inhibition can be relieved by adding lactose or isopropyl-β-D-thiogalactopyranoside (IPTG).
   1650..1718    +  ncRNA          tRNA: Accession: RF00005 - tRNA
   1761..1808    +  CDS            lacZα (fragment): LacZα fragment of β-galactosidase; lacZ fragment
   1809..1910    -  CDS            TcR (fragment): tetracycline efflux protein; tet; confers resistance to tetracycline
   1958..1986    -  promoter       tet promoter: E. coli promoter for tetracycline efflux protein gene
   2098..2643    +  rep_origin     p15A ori: Plasmids containing the medium-copy-number p15A origin of replication can be propagated in E. coli cells that contain a second plasmid with the ColE1 origin.
   2731..2786    +  rep_origin     RSF ori (fragment): Plasmids containing the RSF 1030 origin of replication can be propagated in E. coli cells that contain additional plasmids with compatible origins.
   2905..2973    -  mobile_element IS1 (fragment): prokaryotic transposable element IS1
   2973..3065    +  promoter       cat promoter (fragment): promoter of the E. coli cat gene encoding chloramphenicol acetyltransferase
   3066..3722    +  CDS            cat: CAT_ECOLX - Experimental evidence at protein level: Swiss-Prot protein existence level 1. This enzyme is an effector of chloramphenicol resistance in bacteria. From Escherichia coli. This protein is used as a marker in many commonly used cloning vectors, such as pACYC184.
>Addgene plasmid #99222 | pTECH-chPylRS(IPYE) | addgene full sequence | sequence record 194800 | Addgene NGS Result
AACCCAGCGTTCGATGCTTCTTTGAGCGAACGATCAAAAATAAGTGCCTTCCCATCAAAAAAATATTCTC
AACATAAAAAACTTTGTGTAATACTTGTAACGCTACATGGAGATTAACTCAATCTAGAGGGTAACTAGTA
TGGATAAGAAGCCGCTGGATGTTCTGATCTCTGCGACCGGTCTGTGGATGTCCCGTACCGGCACGCTGCA
CAAGATCAAGCACTATGAGATTTCTCGTTCTAAAATCTACATCGAAATGGCGTGTGGTGACCATCTGGTT
GTGAACAACTCTCGTTCTTGTCGTCCCGCACGTGCATTCCGTTATCATAAATACCGTAAAACCTGCAAAC
GTTGTCGTGTTTCTGACGAAGATATCAACAACTTCCTGACCCGTTCTACCGAAGGCAAAACCTCTGTTAA
AGTTAAAGTTGTTTCTGAGCCGAAAGTGAAAAAAGCGATGCCGAAATCTGTTTCTCGTGCGCCGAAACCG
CTGGAAAATCCGGTTTCTGCGAAAGCGTCTACCGACACCTCTCGTTCTGTTCCGTCTCCGGCGAAATCTA
CCCCGAACTCTCCGGTTCCGACCTCTGCAAGTGCCCCCGCACTTACGAAGAGCCAGACTGACAGGCTTGA
AGTCCTGTTAAACCCAAAAGATGAGATTTCCCTGAATTCCGGCAAGCCTTTCAGGGAGCTTGAGTCCGAA
TTGCTCTCTCGCAGAAAAAAAGACCTGCAGCAGATCTACGCGGAAGAAAGGGAGAATTATCTGGGGAAAC
TCGAGCGTGAAATTACCAGGTTCTTTGTGGACAGGGGTTTTCTGGAAATAAAATCCCCGATCCTGATCCC
TCTTGAGTATATCGAAAGGATGGGCATTGATAATGATACCGAACTTTCAAAACAGATCTTCAGGGTTGAC
AAGAACTTCTGCCTGAGACCCATGCTTGCTCCAAACCTTTACAACTACCTGCGCAAGCTTGACAGGGCCC
TGCCTGATCCAATAAAAATTTTTGAAATAGGCCCATGCTACAGAAAAGAGTCCGACGGCAAAGAACACCT
CGAAGAGTTTACCATGCTGAACTTCTGCCAGATGGGATCGGGATGCACACGGGAAAATCTTGAAAGCATA
ATTACGGACTTCCTGAACCACCTGGGAATTGATTTCAAGATCGTAGGCGATTCCTGCATGGTCTATGGGG
ATACCCTTGATGTAATGCACGGAGACCTGGAACTTTCCTCTGCAGTAGTCGGACCCATACCGCTTGACCG
GGAATGGGGTATTGATAAACCCTGGATAGGGGCAGGTTTCGGGCTCGAACGCCTTCTAAAGGTTAAACAC
GACTTTAAAAATATCAAGAGAGCTGCAAGGTCCGAGTCTTACTATAACGGGATTTCTACCAACCTGTAAC
CTAGGCTGCTGCCACCGCTGAGATCTATGGCCCGCGCCCACAGGAAGGAGCTACCGGCAGCGGTGCGGAC
TGTTGTAACTCATAATAAGAAATGAGGCCGCTCATGGCGTTCTGTTGCCCGTCTCGCTGGTGAAAAGAAA
AACCACCCTGGCTAACTAAGCGGCCTGCTGACTTTCTCGCCGATCAAAAGGCATTTTGCTATTAAGGGAT
TGACGAGGGCGTATCTGCGCAGTAAGATGCGCCCCGCATTGGAAACCTGATCATGTAGATCGAATGGACT
CTAAATCCGTTCAGCCGGGTTAGATTCCCGGGGTTTCCGCCAAATTCGAAAAGCCTGCTCAACGAGCAGG
CTTTTTTGCATGGCGTTACCCAACTTAATCGCCTTGCAGCACATCCCCCTTTCGCCAGATCCCGCAAGAG
GCCCGGCAGTACCGGCATAACCAAGCCTATGCCTACAGCATCCAGGGTGACGGTGCCGAGGATGACGATG
AGCGCATTGTTAGATTTCATACACGGTGCCTGACTGCGTTAGCAATTTAACTGTGATAAACTACCGCATT
AAAGCTTATCGATGATAAGCTGTCAAACATGAGAATTACAACTTATATCGTATGGGGCTGACTTCAGGTG
CTACATTTGAAGAGATAAATTGCACTGAAATCTAGAAATATTTTATCTGATTAATAAGATGATCTTCTTG
AGATCGTTTTGGTCTGCGCGTAATCTCTTGCTCTGAAAACGAAAAAACCGCCTTGCAGGGCGGTTTTTCG
AAGGTTCTCTGAGCTACCAACTCTTTGAACCGAGGTAACTGGCTTGGAGGAGCGCAGCCACCAAAACTTG
TCCTTTCAGTTTAGCCTTAACCGGCGCATGACTTCAAGACTAACTCCTCTAAATCAATTACCAGTGGCTG
CTGCCAGTGGTGCTTTTGCATGTCTTTCCGGGTTGGACTCAAGACGATAGTTACCGGATAAGGCGCAGCG
GTCGGACTGAACGGGGGGTTCGTGCATACAGTCCAGCTTGGAGCGAACTGCCTACCCGGAACTGAGTGTC
AGGCGTGGAATGAGACAAACGCGGCCATAACAGCGGAATGACACCGGTAAACCGAAAGGCAGGAACAGGA
GAGCGCACGAGGGAGCCGCCAGGGGGAAACGCCTGGTATCTTTATAGTCCTGTCGGGTTTCGCCACCACT
GATTTGAGCGTCAGATTTCGTGATGCTTGTCAGGGGGGCGGAGCCTATGGAAAAACGGCTTTGCCGCGGC
CCTCTCACTTCCCTGTTAAGTATCTTCCTGGCATCTTCCAGGAAATCTCCGCCCCGTTCGTAAGCCATTT
CCGCTCGCCGCAGTCGAACGACCGAGCGTAGCGAGTCAGTGAGCGAGGAAGCGGAATATATCCTGTATCA
CATATTCTGCTGACGCACCGGTGCAGCCTTTTTTCTCCTGCCACATGAAGCACTTCACTGACACCCTCAT
CAGTGCCAACATAGTAAGCCAGTATACACTCCGCTAGCGCTGATGTCCGGCGGTGCTTTTGCCGTTACGC
ACCACCCCGTCAGTAGCTGAACAGGAGGGACAGTAAGAGGTTCCAACTTTCACCATAATGAAATAAGATC
ACTACCGGGCGTATTTTTTGAGTTATCGAGATTTTCAGGAGCTAAGGAAGCTAAAATGGAGAAAAAAATC
ACTGGATATACCACCGTTGATATATCCCAATGGCATCGTAAAGAACATTTTGAGGCATTTCAGTCAGTTG
CTCAATGTACCTATAACCAGACCGTTCAGCTGGACATTACGGCCTTTTTAAAGACCGTAAAGAAAAATAA
GCACAAGTTTTATCCGGCCTTTATTCACATTCTTGCCCGCCTGATGAATGCTCATCCGGAATTTCGTATG
GCAATGAAAGACGGTGAGCTGGTGATATGGGATAGTGTTCACCCTTGTTACACCGTTTTCCATGAGCAAA
CTGAAACGTTTTCATCGCTCTGGAGTGAATACCACGACGATTTCCGGCAGTTTCTACACATATATTCGCA
AGATGTGGCGTGTTACGGCGAAAACCTGGCCTATTTCCCTAAAGGGTTTATTGAGAATATGTTTTTCGTC
TCAGCCAATCCCTGGGTGAGTTTCACCAGTTTTGATTTAAACGTGGCCAATATGGACAACTTCTTCGCCC
CCGTTTTCACCATGGGCAAATATTATACGCAAGGCGACAAGGTGCTGATGCCGCTGGCGATTCAGGTTCA
TCATGCCGTTTGTGATGGCTTCCATGTCGGCAGAATGCTTAATGAATTACAACAGTACTGCGATGAGTGG
CAGGGCGGGGCGTAATTTTTTTAAGGCAGTTATTGGTGCCCTTAAACGCCTGGTTGCTACGCCTGAATAA
GTGATAATAAGCGGATGAATGGCAGAAATTCGAAAGCAAATTCGACCCGGGCGGCCGC
