>Addgene plasmid #99222 | pTECH-chPylRS(IPYE) | addgene partial sequence | sequence record 322134 | pJR_F1 5'-ccagcgttcgatgcttct-3'
ATATTCTCAACATAAAAAACTTTGTGTAATACTTGTAACGCTACATGGAGATTAACTCAATCTAGAGGGT
AACTAGTATGGATAAGAAGCCGCTGGATGTTCTGATCTCTGCGACCGGTCTGTGGATGTCCCGTACCGGC
ACGCTGCACAAGATCAAGCACTATGAGATTTCTCGTTCTAAAATCTACATCGAAATGGCGTGTGGTGACC
ATCTGGTTGTGAACAACTCTCGTTCTTGTCGTCCCGCACGTGCATTCCGTTATCATAAATACCGTAAAAC
CTGCAAACGTTGTCGTGTTTCTGACGAAGATATCAACAACTTCCTGACCCGTTCTACCGAAGGCAAAACC
TCTGTTAAAGTTAAAGTTGTTTCTGAGCCGAAAGTGAAAAAAGCGATGCCGAAATCTGTTTCTCGTGCGC
CGAAACCGCTGGAAAATCCGGTTTCTGCGAAAGCGTCTACCGACACCTCTCGTTCTGTTCCGTCTCCGGC
GAAATCTACCCCGAACTCTCCGGTTCCGACCTCTGCAAGTGCCCCCGCACTTACGAAGAGCCAGACTGAC
AGGCTTGAAGTCCTGTTAAACCCAAAAGATGAGATTTCCCTGAATTCCGGCAAGCCTTTCAGGGAGCTTG
AGTCCGAATTGCTCTCTCGCAGAAAAAAAGACCTGCAGCAGATCTACGCGGAAGAAAGGGAGAATTATCT
GGGGAAACTCGAGCGTGAAATTACCAGGTTCTTTGTGGACAGGGGTTTTCTGGAAATAAAATCCCCGATC
CTGATCCCTCTTGAGTATATCGAAAGGATGGGCATTGATAATGATACCGAACTTTCAAAACAGATCTTCA
GGGTTGACAAGAACTTCTGCCTGAGACC
